>Addgene plasmid #15128 | pLIA CRX (CC#69) | addgene partial sequence | sequence record 21640 | 15128 with pBABE5'
GTGGTGGTACCGATACCGTCCGAGCTCGGATCCACTAGTAACGGCCGCCAGTGTGCTCTAAAGGTGTGAG
GGGACCTATTTCCTCTAGCCTCTGCTGTCTGATGACACCATCCAGTACCTGAACATCCAGGAGAGTCCCC
ATTTCTTCTTTCCAAAGGTGCCCTCATCTGGGCCACAGTCTCTGAAGATCATGATGGCATATATGAACCC
GGGGCCTCACTATTCAGTCAATGCCTTGGCTCTGAGTGGCCCCAATGTGGACCTGATGCACCAGGCTGTC
CCATACTCAAGTGCCCCTAGGAAGCAGCGGCGGGAGCGGACCACATTCACCAGGAGCCAGCTGGAGGAGC
TGGAGGCCCTGTTTGCCAAGACCCAGTACCCGGATGTGTATGCACGTGAGGAGGTTGCTCTTAAGATCAA
TCTGCCTGAGTCCAGGGTCCAGGTCTGGTTCAAGAATCGTAAGGCGAAATGCAGACAGCAGCGACAGCAG
CAGAAACAGCAACAGCAGCCCCCGGGGGCACAGACCAAGGCTCGTCCTGCGAAGAGGAAGGCAGGGACAT
CCCCGAGACCCTCTACAGATGTTTGTACAGATCCTTTGGGCATCTCAGATTCTTACAGCCCATCTCTGCC
TGGCCCCTCAGGTTCACCTACCACAGCAGTGGCCACCGTGTC
