[The description below was written by a language model from this plasmid's Addgene catalogue record.]
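Description:
pLIA CRX is a retroviral mammalian expression plasmid built on the pLIA backbone (about 6.5 kb without insert), carrying a mouse Crx cDNA of roughly 1.6 kb. Crx, the cone-rod homeobox gene, encodes an otx-like homeodomain transcription factor that is expressed in photoreceptors. The plasmid is propagated in E. coli under ampicillin selection and is recorded as low copy.

The insert is an EcoRV–HincII cDNA fragment containing the entire Crx coding region, ligated blunt-ended into the single SnaBI site of pLIA, so the restriction sites at both junctions were destroyed during cloning. No epitope tag or fusion partner is recorded. No feature table accompanies the entry, so the promoter driving Crx, any reporter or internal regulatory element carried by the pLIA backbone, the long terminal repeats and the packaging signal are not itemised. As a retroviral vector, it would be expected to rely on such elements to produce a packageable genomic transcript when supplied with viral proteins in trans, and to integrate into dividing target cells, but the record does not confirm the specific arrangement.

The associated publication describes Crx as a photoreceptor-specific gene that regulates photoreceptor differentiation. This fits use of the construct to make virus for stable delivery and forced expression of Crx in mammalian cells, such as retinal progenitors, to test its effect on photoreceptor development. The record does not spell out specific target cells or experimental designs. Distribution is limited to academic and nonprofit users.
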