Addgene plasmid #15128: pLIA CRX (CC#69)
Depositing lab: Connie Cepko. Depositing organization: Harvard Medical School. Publication: Crx, a novel otx-like homeobox gene, shows photoreceptor-specific expression and regulates photoreceptor differentiation. Furukawa T, Morrow EM, Cepko CL. Cell. 1997 Nov 14. 91(4):531-41. 10.1016/S0092-8674(00)80439-0 PubMed 9390562.
Backbone
  Vector backbone: pLIA
  Backbone manufacturer: Cepko Lab
  Backbone size w/o insert (bp): 6500
  Vector type: Mammalian Expression, Retroviral
Growth in bacteria
  Bacterial resistance: Ampicillin, 100 μg/mL
  Growth temperature: 37°C
  Growth strain: DH5alpha
  Copy number: Low Copy
Gene/Insert
  Gene/Insert name: CRX (alt name: cone-rod homeobox containing gene)
  Species: M. musculus (mouse)
  Insert size (bp): 1600
  Entrez Gene: Crx (a.k.a. Crx1)
  Cloning method: Restriction Enzyme; 5′ cloning site EcoRV/SnaBI (destroyed during cloning); 3′ cloning site HincII/SnaBI (destroyed during cloning)
  Sequencing primers: 5′ pBABE 5'
Terms and licenses: Academic/Nonprofit Terms; Industry Terms: Not Available to Industry
Depositor comments: An EcoRV-HincII Crx cDNA fragment containing the entire Crx coding region was subcloned into the SnaBI site of the pLIA retrovirus vector.
How to cite: pLIA CRX (CC#69) was a gift from Connie Cepko (Addgene plasmid # 15128 ; http://n2t.net/addgene:15128 ; RRID:Addgene_15128)
